Addgene plasmid #30734: pBS-F3-ACG
Depositing lab: Nathan Lawson & Scot Wolfe. Depositing organization: University of Massachusetts, Worcester. Publication: Evaluation and application of modularly assembled zinc-finger nucleases in zebrafish. Zhu C, Smith T, McNulty J, Rayla AL, Lakshmanan A, Siekmann AF, Buffardi M, Meng X, Shin J, Padmanabhan A, Cifuentes D, Giraldez AJ, Look AT, Epstein JA, Lawson ND, Wolfe SA. Development. 2011 Oct;138(20):4555-64. 10.1242/dev.066779 PubMed 21937602.
Backbone
  Vector backbone: pBlueScript II SK(+)
  Backbone size w/o insert (bp): 2877
  Vector type: Cloning vector
Growth in bacteria
  Bacterial resistance: Ampicillin, 100 μg/mL
  Growth temperature: 37°C
  Growth strain: DH5alpha
  Growth instructions: XL1Blue
  Copy number: High Copy
Gene/Insert
  Gene/Insert name: F3 ACG
  Insert size (bp): 276
  Cloning method: Restriction Enzyme; 5′ cloning site KpnI (not destroyed); 3′ cloning site XbalI (not destroyed)
  Sequencing primers: 5′ T7; 3′ T3
Terms and licenses: Academic/Nonprofit Terms; Industry Terms: Not Available to Industry
How to cite: pBS-F3-ACG was a gift from Nathan Lawson & Scot Wolfe (Addgene plasmid # 30734 ; http://n2t.net/addgene:30734 ; RRID:Addgene_30734)
