[The description below was written by a language model from this plasmid's Addgene catalogue record.]
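Description:
pBS-F3-ACG is a small bacterial cloning plasmid built on the pBlueScript II SK(+) backbone (about 2.9 kb without insert). It is maintained at high copy number in standard E. coli cloning strains and selected with ampicillin. As a pBluescript-type phagemid, the backbone would ordinarily supply a ColE1/pUC-type origin, an f1 origin and a multiple cloning site flanked by T7 and T3 promoter/primer sites. No feature table is provided, so these elements are inferred from the named backbone rather than from annotation. The T7 and T3 sites are listed as the sequencing primers for reading across the insert.

The insert, "F3 ACG", is a 276 bp fragment placed between KpnI and XbaI sites, both of which are retained so that the fragment can be excised again. The record does not describe the insert beyond its name. The associated publication concerns modularly assembled zinc-finger nucleases applied in zebrafish. In that context, the name most plausibly denotes a zinc-finger module for the finger 3 position of an array, recognising the DNA triplet ACG, though this reading is an interpretation and not a stated fact.

No expression promoter, tag, reporter or nuclease domain is recorded, and the vector type is given simply as a cloning vector. The plasmid therefore appears to serve as an archival source of one component in a library of finger modules. Such a module would be cut out or amplified and combined with others to build multi-finger DNA-binding domains, which are then transferred into separate nuclease expression vectors for targeted gene disruption.
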