>Addgene plasmid #30734 | pBS-F3-ACG | depositor partial sequence | sequence record 14127 | Author sequence
GGTACCCGCCCATATGCTTGCCCTGTCGAGTCCTGCGATCGCCGCTTTTCTCGCTCGGATGAGCTTACCC
GCCATATCCGCATCCATACCGGTCAGAAGCCCTTCCAGTGTCGAATCTGTATGCGTAACTTCAGTCGTAG
TGACCACCTTACCACCCACATCCGCACCCACACAGGCGAGAAGCCTTTTGCATGCGACATCTGCGGCAGG
AAGTTCGCGCGTTCTGACACCCTGAAAAACCACACCAAGATCCACACGGGTGAGAAATAATCTAGA
