>Addgene plasmid #30734 | pBS-F3-ACG | addgene partial sequence | sequence record 36401 | T7 5'-TAATACGACTCACTATAGGG-3'
CTTGCCCTGTCGAGTCCTGCGATCGCCGCTTTTCTCGCTCGGATGAGCTTACCCGCCATATCCGCATCCA
TACCGGTCAGAAGCCCTTCCAGTGTCGAATCTGTATGCGTAACTTCAGTCGTAGTGACCACCTTACCACC
CACATCCGCACCCACACAGGCGAGAAGCCTTTTGCATGCGACATCTGCGGCAGGAAGTTCGCGCGTTCTG
ACACCCTGAAAAACCACACCAAGATCCACACGGGTGAGAAATAATCTAGAGCGGCCGCCACCGCGGTGGA
GCTCCAGCTTTTGTTCCCTTTAGTGAGGGTTAATTGCGCGCTTGGCGTAATCATGGTCATAGCTGTTTCC
TGTGTGAAATTGTTATCCGCTCACAATTCCACACAACATACGAGCCGGAAGCATAAAGTGTAAAGCCTGG
GGTGCCTAATGAGTGAGCTAACTCACATTAATTGCGTTGCGCTCACTGCCCGCTTTCCAGTCGGGAAACC
TGTCGTGCCAGCTGCATTAATGAATCGGCCAACGCGCGGGGAGAGGCGGTTTGCGTATTGGGCGCTCTTC
CGCTTCCTCGCTCACTGACTCGCTGCGCTCGGTCGTTCGGCTGCGGCGAGCGGTATCAGCTCACTCAAAG
GCGGTAATACGGTTATCCACAGAATCAGGGGATAACGCAGGAAAGAACATGTGAGCAAAAGGCCAGCAAA
AGGCCAGGAACCGTAAAAAGGCCGCGTTGCTGGCGTTTTTCCATAGGCTCCGCCCC
